>Addgene plasmid #15727 | pRetroSuper Smad4 | addgene partial sequence | sequence record 22223 | 15727 with H1
TCTGTATGAGACACAGATCCCCGGTGTGCAGTTGGAATGTATTCAAGAGATACATTCCAACTGCACACCT
TTTTGGAAAGCTTATCGATACCGTCGACCTCGAGAGATCGATCTAATTCCGGCGCCTAGAGAAGGAGTGA
GGGCTGGATAAAGGGAGGATCGAGGCGGGGTCGAACGAGGAGGTTCAAGGGGGAGAGACGGGGCGGATGG
AGGAAGAGGAGGCGGAGGCTTAGGGTGTACAAAGGGCTTGACCCAGGGAGGGGGGTCAAAAGCCAAGGCT
TCCCAGGTCACGATGTAGGGGACCTGGTCTGGGTGTCCATGCGGGCCAGGTGAAAAGACCTTGATCTTAA
CCTGGGTGATGAGGTCTCGGTTAAAGGTGCCGTCTCGCGGCCATCCGACGTTAAAGGTTGGCCATTCTGC
AGAGCAGAAGGTAACCCAACGTCTCTTCTTGACATCTACCGACTGGTTGTGAGCGATCCGCTCGACATCT
TTCCAGTGACCTAAGGTCAAACTTAAGGGAGTGGTAACAGTCTGGCCCTAATTTTCAGACAAATACAGAA
ACACAGTCAGACAGAGACAACACAGAACGATGCTGCAGCGCTGCAGCAGACAAGACGCGCGGCTTCGGTT
CCAAACCGAAAGCAAAAATTCAGACGGAGGCGGGAACTGTTTTAGGTTCTCGTCTCCTACCAGAACCACA
TATCCTGACGGGGTCGGATTCCACATCGACTCCCTTCCTCAGGTCGGGCCACAAAAACGGCCCCCAAAGT
CCCTGGGGACGTCTCCCAGGGTTGCGGCCGGGTGTTCAGAACTCGTCAGTTCCACCACGGGTCCGCCAGA
TACAGAGCTAGTTAGCTAACTAGTACAGACGCAGGCGCAAACATTAGATGCCGGCACAAACCCGCCCA
