[The description below was written by a language model from this plasmid's Addgene catalogue record.]
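Description:
pRetroSuper Smad4 is a retroviral RNAi vector for knocking down human SMAD4 (also known as DPC4 or MADH4), the common-mediator Smad of the TGFβ signalling pathway. It is built on the pRetrosuper-Puro backbone of about 6.4 kb. In bacteria it is propagated as a high-copy plasmid under ampicillin selection. A puromycin marker allows selection of mammalian cells that have been stably transduced or transfected.

The payload is a roughly 60 bp short-hairpin cassette made from a pair of annealed oligonucleotides ligated between the BglII and HindIII sites of the backbone; the record does not say whether either site survives cloning. The oligo design follows the usual pSUPER layout: a 19-nucleotide sense stretch matching SMAD4, a short loop, the reverse-complement antisense stretch, and a run of thymidines that serves as an RNA polymerase III terminator. The record does not explicitly name the promoter, but the listed sequencing primer is an H1 primer. This fits the H1 Pol III promoter that normally drives hairpin transcription in pSUPER-type vectors. The transcript folds into a hairpin that the cellular RNAi machinery processes into siRNA directed against SMAD4 mRNA.

As a retroviral vector, the plasmid is expected to be introduced into a packaging cell line to produce virus that integrates the shRNA and puromycin cassettes into target cells, giving stable SMAD4 depletion. No feature table was supplied, so the LTRs, packaging signal and the promoter driving puromycin resistance cannot be confirmed from the record. The associated study examined distinct TIF1γ and Smad4 branches of TGFβ signalling in hematopoiesis, and SMAD4 loss-of-function work of that kind is the construct's natural use.
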