Addgene plasmid #15727: pRetroSuper Smad4
Depositing lab: Joan Massague. Depositing organization: Memorial Sloan-Kettering Cancer Center. Publication: Hematopoiesis controlled by distinct TIF1gamma and Smad4 branches of the TGFbeta pathway. He W, Dorn DC, Erdjument-Bromage H, Tempst P, Moore MA, Massague J. Cell. 2006 Jun 2. 125(5):929-41. 10.1016/j.cell.2006.03.045 PubMed 16751102.
Backbone
  Vector backbone: pRetrosuper
  Backbone size w/o insert (bp): 6400
  Vector type: Mammalian Expression, Retroviral, RNAi
  Selectable markers: Puromycin
Growth in bacteria
  Bacterial resistance: Ampicillin, 100 μg/mL
  Growth temperature: 37°C
  Growth strain: DH5alpha
  Copy number: High Copy
Gene/Insert
  Gene/Insert name: Smad4 shRNA (alt name: Smad4)
  Species: H. sapiens (human)
  Insert size (bp): 60
  Entrez Gene: SMAD4 (a.k.a. DPC4, JIP, MADH4, MYHRS)
  Cloning method: Restriction Enzyme; 5′ cloning site BglII (unknown if destroyed); 3′ cloning site HindIII (unknown if destroyed)
  Sequencing primers: 5′ H1
Terms and licenses: Academic/Nonprofit Terms; Industry Terms: Not Available to Industry
Depositor comments: The following oligos were cloned into pRetrosuper-Puro digested with BglII and HindIII. Smad4-shRNA-sense: 5’-gatccccGGTGTGCAGTTGGAATGTAttcaagagaTACATTCCAACTGCACACCtttttggaaa-3’ Smad4-shRNA-antisense 5’-agcttttccaaaaaGGTGTGCAGTTGGAATGTAtctcttgaaTACATTCCAACTGCACACCggg-3’
How to cite: pRetroSuper Smad4 was a gift from Joan Massague (Addgene plasmid # 15727 ; http://n2t.net/addgene:15727 ; RRID:Addgene_15727)
